>Addgene plasmid #212872 | pCYP39 | addgene full sequence | sequence record 423272 | Addgene NGS Result
ACTGACTCGCTGCACGAGGCAGACCTCAGCGCTAGCGGAGTGTATACTGGCTTACTATGTTGGCACTGAT
GAGGGTGTCAGTGAAGTGCTTCATGTGGCAGGAGAAAAAAGGCTGCACCGGTGCGTCAGCAGAATATGTG
ATACAGGATATATTCCGCTTCCTCGCTCACTGACTCGCTACGCTCGGTCGTTCGACTGCGGCGAGCGGAA
ATGGCTTACGAACGGGGCGGAGATTTCCTGGAAGATGCCAGGAAGATACTTAACAGGGAAGTGAGAGGGC
CGCGGCAAAGCCGTTTTTCCATAGGCTCCGCCCCCCTGACAAGCATCACGAAATCTGACGCTCAAATCAG
TGGTGGCGAAACCCGACAGGACTATAAAGATACCAGGCGTTTCCCCCTGGCGGCTCCCTCGTGCGCTCTC
CTGTTCCTGCCTTTCGGTTTACCGGTGTCATTCCGCTGTTATGGCCGCGTTTGTCTCATTCCACGCCTGA
CACTCAGTTCCGGGTAGGCAGTTCGCTCCAAGCTGGACTGTATGCACGAACCCCCCGTTCAGTCCGACCG
CTGCGCCTTATCCGGTAACTATCGTCTTGAGTCCAACCCGGAAAGACATGCAAAAGCACCACTGGCAGCA
GCCACTGGTAATTGATTTAGAGGAGTTAGTCTTGAAGTCATGCGCCGGTTAAGGCTAAACTGAAAGGACA
AGTTTTGGTGACTGCGCTCCTCCAAGCCAGTTACCTCGGTTCAAAGAGTTGGTAGCTCAGAGAACCTTCG
AAAAACCGCCCTGCAAGGCGGTTTTTTCGTTTTCAGAGCAAGAGATTACGCGCAGACCAAAACGATCTCA
AGAAGATCATCTTATTAAGGGGTCTGACGCTCAGTGGAACGAAAAATCAATCTAAAGTATATATGAGTAA
ACTTGGTCTGACAGTTACCTTAGAAAAACTCATCGAGCATCAAATGAAACTGCAATTTATTCATATCAGG
ATTATCAATACCATATTTTTGAAAAAGCCGTTTCTGTAATGAAGGAGAAAACTCACCGAGGCAGTTCCAT
AGGATGGCAAGATCCTGGTATCGGTCTGCGATTCCGACTCGTCCAACATCAATACAACCTATTAATTTCC
CCTCGTCAAAAATAAGGTTATCAAGTGAGAAATCACCATGAGTGACGACTGAATCCGGTGAGAATGGCAA
AAGCTTATGCATTTCTTTCCAGACTTGTTCAACAGGCCAGCCATTACGCTCGTCATCAAAATCACTCGCA
TCAACCAAACCGTTATTCATTCGTGATTGCGCCTGAGCGAGACGAAATACGCGATCGCTGTTAAAAGGAC
AATTACAAACAGGAATCGAATGCAACCGGCGCAGGAACACTGCCAGCGCATCAACAATATTTTCACCTGA
ATCAGGATATTCTTCTAATACCTGGAATGCTGTTTTCCCGGGGATCGCAGTGGTGAGTAACCATGCATCA
TCAGGAGTACGGATAAAATGCTTGATGGTCGGAAGAGGCATAAATTCCGTCAGCCAGTTTAGTCTGACCA
TCTCATCTGTAACATCATTGGCAACGCTACCTTTGCCATGTTTCAGAAACAACTCTGGCGCATCGGGCTT
CCCATACAATCGATAGATTGTCGCACCTGATTGCCCGACATTATCGCGAGCCCATTTATACCCATATAAA
TCAGCATCCATGTTGGAATTTAATCGCGGCCTGGAGCAAGACGTTTCCCGTTGAATATGGCTCATAACAC
CCCTTGTATTACTGTTTATGTAAGCAGACAGTTTTATTGTTCATGATGATATATTTTTATCTTGTGCAAT
GTACATCAGAGATTTTGAGACACAACCAATTATTGAAGGCCTCCCTAACGGGGGGCCTTTTTTTGTTTCT
GGTCTCCCAAGCGCTTAACGATCGTTGGCTGAACAAACAGACAATCTGGTCTGTTTGTATTATGGAAAAT
TTTTCTGTATAATAGATTCAACAAACAGACAATCTGGTCTGTTTGTATTATCAGCGGTCAACGCATGTGC
TTTGCGTTCTGATGAGACAGTGATGTCGAAACCGCCTCTACAAATAATTTTGTTTAATTCACTCAATAAG
GAGCTACCCAAATGATTCGTTTTCCTCTGCCGCCGGCACCATCGTTGCACCATCCGAGCCCGGAATACGC
CCGTCTGCGCGCTGAGGACCCGGTGCCAGAAGTTGAATTGCCTGATGGTAGCCCAGCGTATCTGGCGACT
CGTCATGCTGATGTACGCACGGTGTTTTCAGACCCGCGGTTTAGTCGTGCCGCTGCGACTGGCCCTAAAG
GTCCGGAGTGGGAGCTGGGTTCATTAGCAGATGATTCGCTGCTGGGAATGGACCCGCCGTTGCATACCAA
AGTGCGTCGTGTAGTAGGCTCTGCTTTTACTGCTCGCCGAGTTGAGGATCTGCGCGCCACCGTTGCCGGC
CTGGTGGATGGGATGGTGGATCGCTTGGAGGAAGCGGGTCCTGGGGCTGACCTGTCTGCCCACGTTTCGG
CGCCACTCCCGATTGCCGTGATCTCTGGGCTGTTCGGTGTCGCCGATGAAGATCAAGGTCGTGTGAAAGA
ATGGTCTGACGCGTTAGTAGGTGACTGGCAAGCGGACCCGGGTCCGCCACGTGCTGCACTGGCAAGTTTC
GGGGAGCTGATAGAAAAACGCCGCGCCAACCCTGGCGACGATTTGATGAGCGCGCTGGTCGCGGCTTGGG
ACCGAGAAGATAGTCTGAGCGAACGCGAACTTGTTTCGGTGACGGCCGGCCTGTTAGCTGGCGGGCACGA
AAGCACCACCAATCAAATCAATCTGTTCGTTACAGTTTTGTCCAGCCACCTCGATCAACTGGCTGCCCTT
AGAGGCGACGACCCTCATGCAGTCGCAGTCGCCGTGGAAGAACTGACCCGCTACATACAACTGGGTGAGA
GTGGGATCTTGATGCCTCGTGTAGCTCTCGAGGATGTCGATTTGGGCGGCGTGACGGTGCCAGCGGGGTC
GGTTGTGCTTCCAGCAGTGGTCAGTGCGAACCGCGACGAATCAGTTTTTCCGGATGCGGATCGCCTCGAC
CTGACGCGTAGCCCGAATCCTCACATTGGCTATGGCGCCGGCGCGCATCATTGCATCGGTGCGTCACTCG
CCAGAATGGAACTGCAGGAAGCCCTGGGTGGACTGCTGCGCCGCTTACCAAACCTGCGCCTGGCAGTGCC
GGAATCTGAGCTGCGTCTGAAACCAGGTCTGGTAGTGCGATCCTTTCAGGAATTGCCGGTAACCTGGGAT
CGCTAATAAGGATGAGCTCTACAAATAAGCAGAGGTGGTTGTGTTGCGAAAAAAAAAAAAAAACACCCTA
ACGGGTGTTTTTTTTTTTTTGGTGTCCCCACGTGTGGCGCTGGAGACCGTCCAATGGCGGCGCGCCATCG
AATGGTGCAAAACCTTTCGCGGTATGGCATGATAGCGCCCGGAAGAGAGTCAATTCAGGGTGGTGAATAT
GAGCCCGAAACGTCGTACCCAGGCAGAACGTGCAATGGAAACCCAGGGTAAACTGATTGCAGCAGCACTG
GGTGTTCTGCGTGAAAAAGGTTATGCAGGTTTTCGTATTGCAGATGTTCCGGGTGCAGCCGGTGTTAGCC
GTGGTGCACAGAGCCATCATTTTCCGACCAAACTGGAACTGCTGCTGGCAACCTTTGAATGGCTGTATGA
GCAGATTACCGAACGTAGCCGTGCACGTCTGGCAAAACTGAAACCGGAAGATGATGTTATTCAGCAGATG
CTGGATGATGCAGCAGATTTTTTTCTGGATGATGATTTTAGCATCGGCCTGGATCTGATTGTTGCAGCAG
ATCGTGATCCGGCACTGCGTGAAGGTATTCTGCGTACCGTTGAACGTAATCGTTTTGTTGTTGAAGATAT
GTGGCTGGGTGTGCTGGTGAGCCGTGGTCTGAGCCGTGATGATGCCGAAGATATTCTGTGGCTGATTTTT
AACAGCGTTCGTGGTCTGACAGTTCGTAGCCTGTGGCAGAAAGATAAAGAACGTTTTGAACGTGTGCGTA
ATAGCACCCTGGAAATTGCACGTGAACGTTATGCAAAATTCAAACGTTGATAAGGATCCTAATTGGTAAC
GAATCAGACAATTGACGGCTCGAGGGAGTAGCATAGGGTTTGCAGAATCCCTGCTTCGTCCATTTGACAG
GCACATTATGCATCGATGATAAGCTGTCAAACATGAGCAGATCCTCTACGCCGGACGCATCGTGGCCGGC
ATCACCGGCGCCACAGGTGCGGTTGCTGGCGCCTATATCGCCGACATCACCGATGGGGAAGATCGGGCTC
GCCACTTCGGGCTCATGAGCAAATATTTTATCTGAGGTGCTTCCTCGCTC
Features (pLannotate 1.2.2; 12 found; start..end, strand, type, name):
     28..54      +  misc_feature   bom (fragment): basis of mobility region from pBR322
    153..208     -  rep_origin     RSF ori (fragment): Plasmids containing the RSF 1030 origin of replication can be propagated in E. coli cells that contain additional plasmids with compatible origins.
    296..841     -  rep_origin     p15A ori: Plasmids containing the medium-copy-number p15A origin of replication can be propagated in E. coli cells that contain a second plasmid with the ColE1 origin.
    930..1745    -  CDS            KanR: aminoglycoside phosphotransferase; aph(3')-Ia; confers resistance to kanamycin in bacteria or G418 (Geneticin®) in eukaryotes
   1922..1949    +  protein_bind   CuO: CymR-binding P2 operator sequence from the p-cmt operon of Pseudomonas putida (Mullick et al., 2006) CymR
   1980..2007    +  protein_bind   CuO: CymR-binding P2 operator sequence from the p-cmt operon of Pseudomonas putida (Mullick et al., 2006) CymR
   2011..2066    +  ncRNA          Hammerhead 3: Accession: RF00008 - Hammerhead ribozyme (type III)
   3425..3498    +  promoter       lacIq promoter (fragment): lacI (mutant); In the lacIq allele, a single base change in the promoter boosts expression of the lacI gene about 10-fold.
   3499..4107    +  CDS            cymR: CYMR_PSEPU - Experimental evidence at transcript level: Swiss-Prot protein existence level 2. Involved in the repression of the cym and cmt operons which are responsible of the p-cymene degradation. From Pseudomonas putida (Arthrobacter siderocapsulatus).
   4212..4230    -  promoter       tet promoter (fragment): E. coli promoter for tetracycline efflux protein gene
   4240..4360    +  CDS            TcR (fragment): tetracycline efflux protein; tet; confers resistance to tetracycline
   4379..11      -  rep_origin     RSF ori (fragment) (across the origin): Plasmids containing the RSF 1030 origin of replication can be propagated in E. coli cells that contain additional plasmids with compatible origins.
