[The description below was written by a language model from this plasmid's Addgene catalogue record and pLannotate feature annotations shown in this document.]
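Description:
pCYP39 is a 4,390-nt bacterial expression plasmid built on the pCYP backbone for producing a cytochrome P450 from the actinomycete Saccharothrix texasensis in Escherichia coli. The record describes the enzyme as "LRD-modifying" without expanding the abbreviation, and notes that the coding sequence was codon optimized and commercially synthesized. Selection is by kanamycin, through an aph(3')-Ia (KanR) gene. The only complete replication origin annotated is p15A, which is usually regarded as medium copy and is compatible with ColE1-type plasmids. The catalogue entry nonetheless lists the plasmid as high copy. Short fragments annotated as RSF ori, bom, tet promoter and TcR look like backbone remnants or partial sequence matches rather than functional elements.

Expression is driven by the PcymRC promoter, a cumate-responsive system. The feature table shows two CuO operators, the binding sites for the CymR repressor of Pseudomonas putida. These are followed directly by a type III hammerhead ribozyme, an element commonly used as an insulator that cleaves off the 5' leader so that expression depends less on promoter context. The P450 open reading frame was not annotated by the software. It presumably lies in the unannotated stretch between the ribozyme and the repressor cassette, though the table does not confirm this. The plasmid also carries cymR, preceded by a sequence matching part of the lacIq promoter, so the repressor is supplied in cis. CymR keeps the promoter off until cumate releases it from the operators.

According to the associated publication title, the construct belongs to work on a redox-proficient E. coli for screening terpenoids and the P450s that modify them. A p15A origin would allow co-maintenance with compatible plasmids in such screens.
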