Addgene plasmid #212872: pCYP39
Purpose: Expresses the Saccharothrix texasensis LRD-modifying cytochrome P450 enzyme
Depositing lab: Christopher Voigt. Depositing organization: Massachusetts Institute of Technology. Publication: Design of a redox-proficient Escherichia coli for screening terpenoids and modifying cytochrome P450s. Lin GM, Voigt CA. Nature Catalysis. 6, 1016–1029 (2023). https://doi.org/10.1038/s41929-023-01049-5.
Backbone
  Vector backbone: pCYP
  Vector type: Bacterial Expression
Growth in bacteria
  Bacterial resistance: Kanamycin, 50 μg/mL
  Growth temperature: 37°C
  Growth strain: DH5alpha
  Copy number: High Copy
Gene/Insert
  Gene/Insert name: cytochrome P450 (alt name: Uniprot ID: A0A3N1HI69)
  Species: Saccharothrix texasensis
  Promoter: PcymRC
  Cloning method: Unknown
Resource information
  A portion of this plasmid was derived from a plasmid made by: codon optimized and synthesized by vendors
Terms and licenses: Academic/Nonprofit Terms; Industry Terms: Not Available to Industry
How to cite: pCYP39 was a gift from Christopher Voigt (Addgene plasmid # 212872 ; http://n2t.net/addgene:212872 ; RRID:Addgene_212872)
